>Addgene plasmid #120688 | Smp_194830-Cd4-bio-His | addgene full sequence | sequence record 234764 | Addgene NGS Result
GTGATGCGGTTTTGGCAGTACACCAATGGGCGTGGATAGCGGTTTGACTCACGGGGATTTCCAAGTCTCC
ACCCCATTGACGTCAATGGGAGTTTGTTTTGGCACCAAAATCAACGGGACTTTCCAAAATGTCGTAATAA
CCCCGCCCCGTTGACGCAAATGGGCGGTAGGCGTGTACGGTGGGAGGTCTATATAAGCAGAGCTCGTTTA
GTGAACCGTCAGATCCTCACTCTCTTCCGCATCGCTGTCTGCGAGGGCCAGCTGTTGGGCTCGCGGTTGA
GGACAAACTCTTCGCGGTCTTTCCAGTACTCTTGGATCGGAAACCCGTCGGCCTCCGAACGGTACTCCGC
CACCGAGGGACCTGAGCGAGTCCGCATCGACCGGATCGGAAAACCTCTCGAGAAAGGCGTCTAACCAGTC
ACAGTCGCAAGGTAGGCTGAGCACCGTGGCGGGCGGCAGCGGGTGGCGGTCGGGGTTGTTTCTGGCGGAG
GTGCTGCTGATGATGTAATTAAAGTAGGCGGTCTTGAGACGGCGGATGGTCGAGGTGAGGTGTGGCAGGC
TTGAGATCCAGCTGTTGGGGTGAGTACTCCCTCTCAAAAGCGGGCATTACTTCTGCGCTAAGATTGTCAG
TTTCCAAAAACGAGGAGGATTTGATATTCACCTGGCCCGATCTGGCCATACACTTGAGTGACAATGACAT
CCACTTTGCCTTTCTCTCCACAGGTGTCCACTCCCAGGTCCAAGTTTGCCACCATGGAGTTTCAGACCCA
GGTACTCATGTCCCTGCTGCTCTGCATGTCTGGTGCGGCCGCCAAGCCTGGCAGAGTGAAGTGCAGCGCC
CAGTGCTGGGAGACAGGCATCAAGTGCAAGAACGACTGCCGGAACAACGCCTGCAAGCGGAACTGCCAGG
ACGGCGTGCGGGACTGCATCCGGGAAGTGTGCAAGGTGTCCGAGCACGTGGACACCTACGACGAGCACAA
GCTGCACGATGGCGCGCCGTCGACCTCCATCACGGCCTATAAGAGTGAGGGGGAGTCAGCGGAGTTCTCC
TTCCCACTCAACCTTGGAGAGGAAAGCCTGCAGGGAGAGTTGAGATGGAAGGCAGAGAAGGCTCCTTCTT
CCCAGTCCTGGATCACCTTCTCCCTAAAGAACCAAAAGGTGTCTGTGCAGAAGTCTACTAGCAACCCCAA
GTTCCAGCTGTCCGAAACGCTCCCACTCACCCTTCAGATACCCCAGGTCTCCCTTCAGTTTGCTGGTTCT
GGCAACCTGACCCTGACTCTGGACAGAGGGATACTGTATCAGGAAGTGAACCTGGTGGTGATGAAAGTGA
CTCAGCCCGACAGCAACACTTTGACCTGTGAGGTGATGGGACCCACCTCACCCAAGATGAGACTGATCTT
GAAGCAGGAGAATCAGGAGGCCAGGGTCTCCAGGCAGGAGAAAGTGATTCAAGTGCAGGCCCCTGAAGCA
GGGGTGTGGCAATGTCTACTGAGTGAAGGTGAAGAGGTCAAGATGGACTCCAAGATCCAGGTTTTATCCA
AAGGGTTGAATTCCGGCAGCCTGCACCACATCCTGGACGCCCAGAAGATGCTGTGGAACCACAGGGACAG
GAACCTGCCTCCTCTGGCCCCTCTGGGCCCCCACCACCATCACCACCATTGAGTCTAGACACGTGATTAA
TTAAGGATCCCCCGACCTCGACCTCTGGCTAATAAAGGAAATTTATTTTCATTGCAATAGTGTGTTGGAA
TTTTTTGTGTCTCTCACTCGGAAGGACATATGGGAGGGCAAATCATTTGGTCGAGATCCCTCGGAGATCT
CTAGCTAGAGGATCGATCCCCGCCCCGGACGAACTAAACCTGACTACGACATCTCTGCCCCTTCTTCGCG
GGGCAGTGCATGTAATCCCTTCAGTTGGTTGGTACAACTTGCCAACTGGGCCCTGTTCCACATGTGACAC
GGGGGGGGACCAAACACAAAGGGGTTCTCTGACTGTAGTTGACATCCTTATAAATGGATGTGCACATTTG
CCAACACTGAGTGGCTTTCATCCTGGAGCAGACTTTGCAGTCTGTGGACTGCAACACAACATTGCCTTTA
TGTGTAACTCTTGGCTGAAGCTCTTACACCAATGCTGGGGGACATGTACCTCCCAGGGGCCCAGGAAGAC
TACGGGAGGCTACACCAACGTCAATCAGAGGGGCCTGTGTAGCTACCGATAAGCGGACCCTCAAGAGGGC
ATTAGCAATAGTGTTTATAAGGCCCCCTTGTTAACCCTAAACGGGTAGCATATGCTTCCCGGGTAGTAGT
ATATACTATCCAGACTAACCCTAATTCAATAGCATATGTTACCCAACGGGAAGCATATGCTATCGAATTA
GGGTTAGTAAAAGGGTCCTAAGGAACAGCGATATCTCCCACCCCATGAGCTGTCACGGTTTTATTTACAT
GGGGTCAGGATTCCACGAGGGTAGTGAACCATTTTAGTCACAAGGGCAGTGGCTGAAGATCAAGGAGCGG
GCAGTGAACTCTCCTGAATCTTCGCCTGCTTCTTCATTCTCCTTCGTTTAGCTAATAGAATAACTGCTGA
GTTGTGAACAGTAAGGTGTATGTGAGGTGCTCGAAAACAAGGTTTCAGGTGACGCCCCCAGAATAAAATT
TGGACGGGGGGTTCAGTGGTGGCATTGTGCTATGACACCAATATAACCCTCACAAACCCCTTGGGCAATA
AATACTAGTGTAGGAATGAAACATTCTGAATATCTTTAACAATAGAAATCCATGGGGTGGGGACAAGCCG
TAAAGACTGGATGTCCATCTCACACGAATTTATGGCTATGGGCAACACATAATCCTAGTGCAATATGATA
CTGGGGTTATTAAGATGTGTCCCAGGCAGGGACCAAGACAGGTGAACCATGTTGTTACACTCTATTTGTA
ACAAGGGGAAAGAGAGTGGACGCCGACAGCAGCGGACTCCACTGGTTGTCTCTAACACCCCCGAAAATTA
AACGGGGCTCCACGCCAATGGGGCCCATAAACAAAGACAAGTGGCCACTCTTTTTTTTGAAATTGTGGAG
TGGGGGCACGCGTCAGCCCCCACACGCCGCCCTGCGGTTTTGGACTGTAAAATAAGGGTGTAATAACTTG
GCTGATTGTAACCCCGCTAACCACTGCGGTCAAACCACTTGCCCACAAAACCACTAATGGCACCCCGGGG
AATACCTGCATAAGTAGGTGGGCGGGCCAAGATAGGGGCGCGATTGCTGCGATCTGGAGGACAAATTACA
CACACTTGCGCCTGAGCGCCAAGCACAGGGTTGTTGGTCCTCATATTCACGAGGTCGCTGAGAGCACGGT
GGGCTAATGTTGCCATGGGTAGCATATACTACCCAAATATCTGGATAGCATATGCTATCCTAATCTATAT
CTGGGTAGCATAGGCTATCCTAATCTATATCTGGGTAGCATATGCTATCCTAATCTATATCTGGGTAGTA
TATGCTATCCTAATTTATATCTGGGTAGCATAGGCTATCCTAATCTATATCTGGGTAGCATATGCTATCC
TAATCTATATCTGGGTAGTATATGCTATCCTAATCTGTATCCGGGTAGCATATGCTATCCTAATAGAGAT
TAGGGTAGTATATGCTATCCTAATTTATATCTGGGTAGCATATACTACCCAAATATCTGGATAGCATATG
CTATCCTAATCTATATCTGGGTAGCATATGCTATCCTAATCTATATCTGGGTAGCATAGGCTATCCTAAT
CTATATCTGGGTAGCATATGCTATCCTAATCTATATCTGGGTAGTATATGCTATCCTAATTTATATCTGG
GTAGCATAGGCTATCCTAATCTATATCTGGGTAGCATATGCTATCCTAATCTATATCTGGGTAGTATATG
CTATCCTAATCTGTATCCGGGTAGCATATGCTATCCTCATGATAAGCTGTCAAACATGAGAATTTTCTTG
AAGACGAAAGGGCCTCGTGATACGCCTATTTTTATAGGTTAATGTCATGATAATAATGGTTTCTTAGACG
TCAGGTGGCACTTTTCGGGGAAATGTGCGCGGAACCCCTATTTGTTTATTTTTCTAAATACATTCAAATA
TGTATCCGCTCATGAGACAATAACCCTGATAAATGCTTCAATAATATTGAAAAAGGAAGAGTATGAGTAT
TCAACATTTCCGTGTCGCCCTTATTCCCTTTTTTGCGGCATTTTGCCTTCCTGTTTTTGCTCACCCAGAA
ACGCTGGTGAAAGTAAAAGATGCTGAAGATCAGTTGGGTGCACGAGTGGGTTACATCGAACTGGATCTCA
ACAGCGGTAAGATCCTTGAGAGTTTTCGCCCCGAAGAACGTTTTCCAATGATGAGCACTTTTAAAGTTCT
GCTATGTGGCGCGGTATTATCCCGTGTTGACGCCGGGCAAGAGCAACTCGGTCGCCGCATACACTATTCT
CAGAATGACTTGGTTGAGTACTCACCAGTCACAGAAAAGCATCTTACGGATGGCATGACAGTAAGAGAAT
TATGCAGTGCTGCCATAACCATGAGTGATAACACTGCGGCCAACTTACTTCTGACAACGATCGGAGGACC
GAAGGAGCTAACCGCTTTTTTGCACAACATGGGGGATCATGTAACTCGCCTTGATCGTTGGGAACCGGAG
CTGAATGAAGCCATACCAAACGACGAGCGTGACACCACGATGCCTGCAGCAATGGCAACAACGTTGCGCA
AACTATTAACTGGCGAACTACTTACTCTAGCTTCCCGGCAACAATTAATAGACTGGATGGAGGCGGATAA
AGTTGCAGGACCACTTCTGCGCTCGGCCCTTCCGGCTGGCTGGTTTATTGCTGATAAATCTGGAGCCGGT
GAGCGTGGGTCTCGCGGTATCATTGCAGCACTGGGGCCAGATGGTAAGCCCTCCCGTATCGTAGTTATCT
ACACGACGGGGAGTCAGGCAACTATGGATGAACGAAATAGACAGATCGCTGAGATAGGTGCCTCACTGAT
TAAGCATTGGTAACTGTCAGACCAAGTTTACTCATATATACTTTAGATTGATTTAAAACTTCATTTTTAA
TTTAAAAGGATCTAGGTGAAGATCCTTTTTGATAATCTCATGACCAAAATCCCTTAACGTGAGTTTTCGT
TCCACTGAGCGTCAGACCCCGTAGAAAAGATCAAAGGATCTTCTTGAGATCCTTTTTTTCTGCGCGTAAT
CTGCTGCTTGCAAACAAAAAAACCACCGCTACCAGCGGTGGTTTGTTTGCCGGATCAAGAGCTACCAACT
CTTTTTCCGAAGGTAACTGGCTTCAGCAGAGCGCAGATACCAAATACTGTTCTTCTAGTGTAGCCGTAGT
TAGGCCACCACTTCAAGAACTCTGTAGCACCGCCTACATACCTCGCTCTGCTAATCCTGTTACCAGTGGC
TGCTGCCAGTGGCGATAAGTCGTGTCTTACCGGGTTGGACTCAAGACGATAGTTACCGGATAAGGCGCAG
CGGTCGGGCTGAACGGGGGGTTCGTGCACACAGCCCAGCTTGGAGCGAACGACCTACACCGAACTGAGAT
ACCTACAGCGTGAGCTATGAGAAAGCGCCACGCTTCCCGAAGGGAGAAAGGCGGACAGGTATCCGGTAAG
CGGCAGGGTCGGAACAGGAGAGCGCACGAGGGAGCTTCCAGGGGGAAACGCCTGGTATCTTTATAGTCCT
GTCGGGTTTCGCCACCTCTGACTTGAGCGTCGATTTTTGTGATGCTCGTCAGGGGGGCGGAGCCTATGGA
AAAACGCCAGCAACGCGGCCTTTTTACGGTTCCTGGCCTTTTGCTGGCCTTTTGCTCACATGTTCTTTCC
TGCGTTATCCCCTGATTCTGTGGATAACCGTATTACCGCCTTTGAGTGAGCTGATACCGCTCGCCGCAGC
CGAACGACCGAGCGCAGCGAGTCAGTGAGCGAGGAAGCGGAAGAGCGCCCAATACGCAAACCGCCTCTCC
CCGCGCGTTGGCCGATTCATTAATGCAGCTGGCACGACAGGTTTCCCGACTGGAAAGCGGGCAGTGAGCG
CAACGCAATTAATGTGAGTTAGCTCACTCATTAGGCACCCCAGGCTTTACACTTTATGCTTCCGGCTCGT
ATGTTGTGTGGAATTGTGAGCGGATAACAATTTCACACAGGAAACAGCTATGACCATGATTACGCCAAGC
TCTAGCTAGAGGTCGACCAATTCTCATGTTTGACAGCTTATCATCGCAGATCCGGGCAACGTTGTTGCCA
TTGCTGCAGGCGCAGAACTGGTAGGTATGGAAGATCTATACATTGAATCAATATTGGCAATTAGCCATAT
TAGTCATTGGTTATATAGCATAAATCAATATTGGCTATTGGCCATTGCATACGTTGTATCTATATCATAA
TATGTACATTTATATTGGCTCATGTCCAATATGACCGCCATGTTGACATTGATTATTGACTAGTTATTAA
TAGTAATCAATTACGGGGTCATTAGTTCATAGCCCATATATGGAGTTCCGCGTTACATAACTTACGGTAA
ATGGCCCGCCTGGCTGACCGCCCAACGACCCCCGCCCATTGACGTCAATAATGACGTATGTTCCCATAGT
AACGCCAATAGGGACTTTCCATTGACGTCAATGGGTGGAGTATTTACGGTAAACTGCCCACTTGGCAGTA
CATCAAGTGTATCATATGCCAAGTCCGCCCCCTATTGACGTCAATGACGGTAAATGGCCCGCCTGGCATT
ATGCCCAGTACATGACCTTACGGGACTTTCCTACTTGGCAGTACATCTACGTATTAGTCATCGCTATTAC
CATG
Features (pLannotate 1.2.2; 18 found; start..end, strand, type, name):
      2..201     +  promoter       CMV promoter: human cytomegalovirus (CMV) immediate early promoter
    269..307     +  misc_feature   Ad SA (fragment): adenovirus major late transcript splice acceptor (Friedrich and Soriano, 1991)
    340..549     -  CDS            PTP (fragment): TERM_ADE02 - Experimental evidence at protein level: Swiss-Prot protein existence level 1. Protein covalently bound to the viral DNA that acts as a primer for viral genomic replication by DNA strand displacement. Assembles on the viral origin of replication in an initiation complex with viral polymerase, DBP, host NFIA and host POU2F1/OCT1. During initiation, the polymerase covalently couples the first dCTP with Ser- 580 of pTP. The terminal protein stimulates the template activity over 20 fold compared to protein-free templates. Neo-synthesized viral genomes are linked to two preterminal prot
    580..669     +  intron         chimeric intron (fragment): chimera between introns from adenovirus and immunoglobulin heavy chain genes
    688..734     +  CDS            IgH signal sequence (fragment): signal sequence from the mouse immunoglobulin heavy chain variable region
    991..1551    +  CDS            Cd4 (fragment): CD4_RAT - Experimental evidence at protein level: Swiss-Prot protein existence level 1. Integral membrane glycoprotein that plays an essential role in the immune response and serves multiple functions in responses against both external and internal offenses. In T-cells, functions primarily as a coreceptor for MHC class II molecule:peptide complex. The antigens presented by class II peptides are derived from extracellular proteins while class I peptides are derived from cytosolic proteins. Interacts simultaneously with the T-cell receptor (TCR) and the MHC class II presented by antigen presenti
   1711..1766    +  polyA_signal   β-globin poly(A) signal: rabbit β-globin polyadenylation signal (Gil and Proudfoot, 1987)
   2280..3961    -  rep_origin     oriP (fragment): Epstein-Barr virus oriP replication origin (Yates et al., 2000)
   4088..4192    +  promoter       AmpR promoter: bla
   4193..5053    +  CDS            AmpR: β-lactamase; bla; confers resistance to ampicillin, carbenicillin, and related antibiotics
   5224..5812    +  rep_origin     ori: high-copy-number ColE1/pMB1/pBR322/pUC origin of replication
   5995..6087    +  CDS            lacI (fragment): lac repressor; lacI; The lac repressor binds to the lac operator to inhibit transcription in E. coli. This inhibition can be relieved by adding lactose or isopropyl-β-D-thiogalactopyranoside (IPTG).
   6100..6121    +  protein_bind   CAP binding site: CAP binding activates transcription in the presence of cAMP. E. coli catabolite activator protein
   6136..6166    +  promoter       lac promoter: promoter for the E. coli lac operon
   6174..6190    +  protein_bind   lac operator: The lac repressor binds to the lac operator to inhibit transcription in E. coli. This inhibition can be relieved by adding lactose or isopropyl-β-D-thiogalactopyranoside (IPTG). lac repressor encoded by lacI
   6260..6276    +  promoter       tet promoter (fragment): E. coli promoter for tetracycline efflux protein gene
   6286..6311    -  CDS            bla(M) (fragment): β-lactamase lacking the signal sequence; bla(M); allows cytosolic expression of β-lactamase
   6485..6864    +  enhancer       CMV enhancer: human cytomegalovirus immediate early enhancer
