[The description below was written by a language model from this plasmid's Addgene catalogue record and pLannotate feature annotations shown in this document.]
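Description:
Smp_194830-Cd4-bio-His is a mammalian expression plasmid built on the pTT3 backbone for producing a recombinant, secreted form of the Schistosoma mansoni protein Smp_194830. It is maintained in E. coli through a high-copy ColE1/pUC-type origin and selected with ampicillin via the β-lactamase gene. The backbone also carries the Epstein-Barr virus oriP element, which supports episomal retention in cells that supply EBNA1. This feature is generally exploited for high-yield transient expression, although the record does not name a particular host cell line.

Transcription is driven by the CMV enhancer and promoter, which span the numbering origin of the circular sequence. These are followed by adenovirus-derived leader and splice elements and a chimeric intron, which typically enhance mRNA processing and expression. The annotated PTP fragment on the opposite strand is probably an incidental match within this adenoviral leader region rather than a functional coding sequence. The open reading frame begins with a mouse immunoglobulin heavy chain signal sequence that directs the product into the secretory pathway. Next comes the short (178 bp) parasite insert, cloned between retained NotI and AscI sites; the insert itself is not annotated in the feature table. Downstream, the backbone supplies a C-terminal tag made up of rat Cd4 domains 3 and 4, a biotinylation ("bio") sequence and a six-histidine tag, and the transcript ends at a rabbit β-globin polyadenylation signal. Only the Cd4 portion of this tag is detected in the annotation.

The stated purpose is expression of recombinant S. mansoni protein. The plasmid belongs to a library of cell-surface and secreted parasite proteins assembled to identify early serological markers of infection. In that setting, tags of this kind would typically allow purification, detection and oriented capture of the protein.
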