Addgene plasmid #120688: Smp_194830-Cd4-bio-His
Purpose: Expression of recombinant S. mansoni protein
Depositing lab: Gavin Wright. Depositing organization: Wellcome Sanger Institute. Publication: A library of cell-surface and secreted proteins from Schistosoma mansoni identifies early serological markers of infection. Cécile Crosnier, Anna V. Protasio, Gabriel Rinaldi, Shona Wilson, Matthew Berriman, Gavin J. Wright. bioRXiv 10.1101/593616.
Backbone
  Vector backbone: pTT3
  Backbone manufacturer: Yves Durocher, NRC
  Backbone size w/o insert (bp): 6686
  Vector type: Mammalian Expression
Growth in bacteria
  Bacterial resistance: Ampicillin, 100 μg/mL
  Growth temperature: 37°C
  Growth strain: DH5alpha
  Copy number: High Copy
Gene/Insert
  Gene/Insert name: Smp_194830
  Species: Schistosoma mansoni
  Insert size (bp): 178
  Entrez Gene: Smp_194830 (a.k.a. Smp_194830)
  Promoter: CMV
  Tag / fusion protein: ratCd4(d3+4)-bio-6His (C terminal on backbone)
  Cloning method: Restriction Enzyme; 5′ cloning site NotI (not destroyed); 3′ cloning site AscI (not destroyed)
Terms and licenses: Academic/Nonprofit Terms; Industry Terms: Not Available to Industry
How to cite: Smp_194830-Cd4-bio-His was a gift from Gavin Wright (Addgene plasmid # 120688 ; http://n2t.net/addgene:120688 ; RRID:Addgene_120688)
